>Addgene plasmid #228315 | pMT1419 | addgene full sequence | sequence record 457094 | Addgene NGS Result
GACGAAAGGGCCTCGTGATACGCCTATTTTTATAGGTTAATGTCATGATAATAATGGTTTCTTAGACGTC
AGGTGGCACTTTTCGGGGAAATGTGCGCGGAACCCCTATTTGTTTATTTTTCTAAATACATTCAAATATG
TATCCGCTCATGAGACAATAACCCTGATAAATGCTTCAATAATATTGAAAAAGGAAGAGTATGAGTATTC
AACATTTCCGTGTCGCCCTTATTCCCTTTTTTGCGGCATTTTGCCTTCCTGTTTTTGCTCACCCAGAAAC
GCTGGTGAAAGTAAAAGATGCTGAAGATCAGTTGGGTGCACGAGTGGGTTACATCGAACTGGATCTCAAC
AGCGGTAAGATCCTTGAGAGTTTTCGCCCCGAAGAACGTTTTCCAATGATGAGCACTTTTAAAGTTCTGC
TATGTGGCGCGGTATTATCCCGTATTGACGCCGGGCAAGAGCAACTCGGTCGCCGCATACACTATTCTCA
GAATGACTTGGTTGAGTACTCACCAGTCACAGAAAAGCATCTTACGGATGGCATGACAGTAAGAGAATTA
TGCAGTGCTGCCATAACCATGAGTGATAACACTGCGGCCAACTTACTTCTGACAACGATCGGAGGACCGA
AGGAGCTAACCGCTTTTTTGCACAACATGGGGGATCATGTAACTCGCCTTGATCGTTGGGAACCGGAGCT
GAATGAAGCCATACCAAACGACGAGCGTGACACCACGATGCCTGTAGCAATGGCAACAACGTTGCGCAAA
CTATTAACTGGCGAACTACTTACTCTAGCTTCCCGGCAACAATTAATAGACTGGATGGAGGCGGATAAAG
TTGCAGGACCACTTCTGCGCTCGGCCCTTCCGGCTGGCTGGTTTATTGCTGATAAATCTGGAGCCGGTGA
GCGTGGGTCTCGCGGTATCATTGCAGCACTGGGGCCAGATGGTAAGCCCTCCCGTATCGTAGTTATCTAC
ACGACGGGGAGTCAGGCAACTATGGATGAACGAAATAGACAGATCGCTGAGATAGGTGCCTCACTGATTA
AGCATTGGTAACTGTCAGACCAAGTTTACTCATATATACTTTAGATTGATTTAAAACTTCATTTTTAATT
TAAAAGGATCTAGGTGAAGATCCTTTTTGATAATCTCATGACCAAAATCCCTTAACGTGAGTTTTCGTTC
CACTGAGCGTCAGACCCCGTAGAAAAGATCAAAGGATCTTCTTGAGATCCTTTTTTTCTGCGCGTAATCT
GCTGCTTGCAAACAAAAAAACCACCGCTACCAGCGGTGGTTTGTTTGCCGGATCAAGAGCTACCAACTCT
TTTTCCGAAGGTAACTGGCTTCAGCAGAGCGCAGATACCAAATACTGTTCTTCTAGTGTAGCCGTAGTTA
GGCCACCACTTCAAGAACTCTGTAGCACCGCCTACATACCTCGCTCTGCTAATCCTGTTACCAGTGGCTG
CTGCCAGTGGCGATAAGTCGTGTCTTACCGGGTTGGACTCAAGACGATAGTTACCGGATAAGGCGCAGCG
GTCGGGCTGAACGGGGGGTTCGTGCACACAGCCCAGCTTGGAGCGAACGACCTACACCGAACTGAGATAC
CTACAGCGTGAGCTATGAGAAAGCGCCACGCTTCCCGAAGGGAGAAAGGCGGACAGGTATCCGGTAAGCG
GCAGGGTCGGAACAGGAGAGCGCACGAGGGAGCTTCCAGGGGGAAACGCCTGGTATCTTTATAGTCCTGT
CGGGTTTCGCCACCTCTGACTTGAGCGTCGATTTTTGTGATGCTCGTCAGGGGGGCGGAGCCTATGGAAA
AACGCCAGCAACGCGGCCTTTTTACGGTTCCTGGCCTTTTGCTGGCCTTTTGCTCACATGTTCTTTCCTG
CGTTATCCCCTGATTCTGTGGATAACCGTATTACCGCCTTTGAGTGAGCTGATACCGCTCGCCGCAGCCG
AACGACCGAGCGCAGCGAGTCAGTGAGCGAGGAAGCGGAAGAGCGCCCAATACGCAAACCGCCTCTCCCC
GCGCGTTGGCCGATTCATTAATGCAGCTGGCACGACAGGTTTCCCGACTGGAAAGCGGGCAGTGAGCGCA
ACGCAATTAATGTGAGTTAGCTCACTCATTAGGCACCCCAGGCTTTACACTTTATGCTTCCGGCTCGTAT
GTTGTGTGGAATTGTGAGCGGATAACAATTTCACACAGGAAACAGCTATGACCATGATTACGCCGCTAGC
CATGGTTGTGCGACAGATTCACTGTGAAAGACTGTTCATTATACCCACGTTTCACTGGGAGATGTAAGCC
TTAGGTGTTTTACCCTGATTAGATAATACAATAACCAACAGAAATACGAGAATCTAAACTAATTTCGATG
ATTCATTTTTCTTTTTACCGCGCTGCCTCTTTTGGCAATTCTTTCACCTATATTCTACCTTCTCTTTCCT
TTTGTTCTAAACTTATTACCAGCTATCTATGTCGAATCAAGAAGAAGGACTTAAACTGTGGGGTGGCAGG
TTTACTGGGGCTACTGACCCCTTGATGGATTTGTATAACGCTTCCTTACCTTACGACAAGAAAATGTACA
AGGTGGATTTAGAAGGAACAAAAGTTTACACTGAGGGCCTGGAGAAAATTAATTTGCTAACTAAAGACGA
ACTAAGTGAGATTCATCGTGGTCTCAAATTGATTGAAGCAGAGTGGGCAGAAGGGAAGTTTGTTGAGAAG
CCAGGGGATGAGGATATTCACACTGCTAATGAACGTCGCTTGGGTGAGTTGATTGGTCGTGGAATCTCTG
GTAAGGTTCATACCGGAAGGTCTAGAAATGATCAAGTTGCCACTGATATGCGGTTGTATGTCAGAGACAA
TCTAACTCAGTTGGCTGACTATCTGAAGCAGTTCATTCAAGTAATCATCAAGAGAGCTGAACAGGAAATA
GACGTCTTGATGCCCGGTTATACTCACTTGCAAAGAGCTCAACCAATCAGATGGTCTCACTGGTTGAGCA
TGTATGCTACCTATTTCACTGAAGATTATGAGAGACTGAATCAAATCGTTAAAAGGTTGAACAAATCCCC
ATTGGGAGCTGGAGCTTTGGCTGGTCATCCTTATGGAATTGATCGTGAATACATTGCTGAGAGATTAGGG
TTTGATTCTGTTATTGGTAATTCTTTGGCCGCTGTTTCAGACAGAGATTTTGTAGTCGAAACCATGTTCT
GGTCTTCGTTGTTTATGAATCATATTTCTCGATTCTCAGAAGATTTGATCATTTACTCCACTGGAGAGTT
TGGATTTATCAAGTTGGCAGATGCTTATTCTACTGGATCTTCTCTGATGCCTCAAAAAAAAAACCCAGAC
TCTTTGGAGTTATTGAGGGGTAAATCTGGTAGATGTTTTGGGGCCTTGGCTGGTTTCCTCATGTCTATTA
AGTCCATTCCGTCAACCTATAACAAAGATATGCAAGAGGATAAGGAGCCTTTATTTGATACTCTAATCAC
TGTAGAGCACTCGATTTTGATAGCATCCGGTGTAGTTTCTACCTTGAACATTGATGCCGAACGAATGAAG
AATGCTCTAACTATGGATATGCTGGCTACAGATCTTGCCGACTATTTAGTTAGAAGGGGAGTTCCATTCA
GAGAAACTCACCACATTTCTGGTGAATGTGTCAGACAAGCCGAGGAGTTGAACCTTTCTGGTATTGATCA
GTTGTCCCTCGAACAATTGAAATCCATTGACTCCCGTTTTGAGGCTGATGTGGCTTCAACGTTTGACTTT
GAAGCCAGTGTTGAAAAAAGAACTGCCACCGGAGGAACTTCTAAGACTGCTGTTTTAAAGCAATTGGATG
CACTGAATGAAAAGCTAGAGTCTTGACTGCAGGTCGACCTATTACGCCAGCGGATCCCGACTCACTATAG
GGCGAATTGGGTACCGGGCCCCCCCTCGAGTTTACTCCCTATCAGTGATAGAGAACGTATGTCGAGTTTA
CTCCCTATCAGTGATAGAGAACGATGTCGAGTTTACTCCCTATCAGTGATAGAGAACGTATGTCGAGTTT
ACTCCCTATCAGTGATAGAGAACGTATGTCGAGTTTACTCCCTATCAGTGATAGAGAACGTATGTCGAGT
TTATCCCTATCAGTGATAGAGAACGTATGTCGAGTTTACTCCCTATCAGTGATAGAGAACGTATGTGGAT
GATAATGCTATCGATAGCAATATATAAACAGAAGGAAGCTGCCCTGTCTTAAACCTTTTTTTTTATCATC
ATTATTAGCTTACTTTCATAATTGCGACTGGTTCCAATTGACAAGCTTTTGATTTTAACGACTTTTAACG
ACAACTTGAGAAGATCAAAAAACAACTAATTATTCGAAACGACTAGTATGGTTTCTAAGGGTGAAGAGTT
GTTCACTGGTGTTGTTCCAATCTTGGTTGAGTTGGACGGTGACGTTAACGGACACAAGTTCTCTGTTTCT
GGTGAAGGTGAGGGTGACGCTACTTACGGAAAGTTGACTTTGAAGTTCATCTGTACTACTGGTAAGTTGC
CAGTTCCATGGCCAACTTTGGTTACTACTTTGACTTACGGTGTTCAGTGTTTCTCCAGATACCCAGACCA
CATGAAGCAGCACGATTTCTTCAAGTCTGCTATGCCAGAGGGTTACGTTCAAGAGAGAACTATCTTCTTC
AAGGACGACGGTAACTACAAGACTAGAGCTGAGGTTAAGTTCGAGGGTGACACATTGGTTAACAGAATCG
AGTTGAAGGGTATCGACTTCAAAGAGGACGGAAACATCTTGGGTCACAAGTTGGAGTACAACTACAACTC
CCACAACGTTTACATCATGGCTGACAAGCAGAAGAACGGTATCAAGGTTAACTTCAAGATCAGACACAAC
ATCGAGGACGGTTCCGTTCAATTGGCTGACCACTACCAACAGAACACTCCAATTGGTGACGGTCCAGTTT
TGTTGCCAGACAACCACTACTTGTCCACTCAATCCGCTTTGTCCAAGGACCCAAACGAGAAGAGAGATCA
CATGGTTTTGTTGGAGTTCGTTACTGCTGCTGGTATCACTTTGGGTATGGACGAGTTGTACAAGTAACTC
GAGCCTTAGACATGACTGTTCCTCAGTTCAAGTTGGGCACTTACGAGAAGACCGGTCTTGCTAGATTCTA
ATCAAGAGGATGTCAGAATGCCATTTGCCTGAGAGATGCAGGCTTCATTTTTGATACTTTTTTATTTGTA
ACCTATATAGTATAGGATTTTTTTTGTCATTTTGTTTCTTCTCGTACGAGCTTGCTCCTGATCAGCCTAT
CTCGCAGCTGATGAATATCTTGTGGTAGGGGTTTGGGAAAATCATTCGAGTTTGATGTTTTTCTTGGTAT
TTCCCACTCCTCTTCAGAGTACAGAAGATTAAGTGAGACGTTCGTTTGTGCAAGCTTAGATCCCCGGGTA
CCGAGCTCGAATTCGCCGTACCACTTCAAAACACCCAAGCACAGCATACTAAATTTCCCCTCTTTCTTCC
TCTAGGGTGTCGTTAATTACCCGTACTAAAGGTTTGGAAAAGAAAAAAGAGACCGCCTCGTTTCTTTTTC
TTCGTCGAAAAAGGCAATAAAAATTTTTATCACGTTTCTTTTTCTTGAAAATTTTTTTTTTTGATTTTTT
TCTCTTTCGATGACCTCCCATTGATATTTAAGTTAATAAACGGTCTTCAATTTCTCAAGTTTCAGTTTCA
TTTTTCTTGTTCTATTACAACTTTTTTTACTTCTTGCTCATTAGAAAGAAAGCATAGCAATCTAATCTAA
GTTTTAATTACAAAATGAAGAAGCCAGAGTTGACTGCTACTTCCGTTGAGAAGTTCTTGATCGAGAAGTT
CGACTCCGTTTCCGACTTGATGCAATTGTCTGAAGGTGAAGAGTCCAGAGCTTTCTCCTTTGACGTTGGT
GGTAGAGGTTACGTTTTGAGAGTTAATTCCTGTGCTGACGGTTTCTACAAGGACAGATACGTTTACAGAC
ACTTCGCTTCCGCTGCTTTGCCAATTCCAGAGGTTTTGGACATTGGTGAGTTCTCCGAGTCCTTGACTTA
CTGTATCTCCAGAAGAGCTCAGGGAGTTACATTGCAAGACTTGCCAGAAACTGAGTTGCCAGCTGTTTTG
CAACCAGTTGCTGAAGCTATGGACGCTATTGCTGCTGCTGACTTGTCTCAAACTTCTGGTTTTGGTCCAT
TCGGTCCACAGGGTATTGGTCAGTACACTACTTGGAGAGACTTCATCTGTGCTATCGCTGACCCACATGT
TTACCACTGGCAAACTGTTATGGACGATACTGTTTCCGCTTCCGTTGCTCAGGCTTTGGACGAATTGATG
TTGTGGGCTGAAGATTGTCCTGAGGTTAGACATTTGGTTCACGCTGACTTCGGTTCCAACAACGTTTTGA
CTGACAACGGTAGAATCACTGCTGTTATCGACTGGTCCGAAGCTATGTTCGGTGACTCTCAATACGAGGT
TGCTAACATCTTCTTTTGGAGACCATGGTTGGCTTGTATGGAACAGCAGACTAGATACTTCGAGAGAAGA
CACCCAGAATTGGCTGGTTCCCCAAGATTGAGAGCTTACATGTTGAGAATCGGTTTGGACCAGTTGTACC
AGTCCTTGGTTGATGGTAACTTCGATGATGCTGCTTGGGCTCAAGGTAGATGTGACGCTATCGTTAGATC
CGGTGCTGGTACTGTTGGTAGAACTCAGATTGCTAGAAGATCCGCTGCTGTTTGGACTGACGGTTGTGTT
GAAGTTTTGGCTGACTCCGGTAACAGAAGACCATCCACTAGACCAAGAGCTAAAGAGGTTGGTAGAGTTT
AAGTATTAAGAACGTTATTTATATTTCAAATTTTTCTTTTTTTTCTCTACAGACGCTGTACGCATGTAAC
ATTATACTGAAAACCTTGCTTGAGAAGGTTTTGGGACGCTCGAAGATCCAGCTGCATTAATGAATCGGCC
AACGCGCGGGGAGAGGCGGTTTGCGTATTGGGCGCTCTTCCGCTTCCTCGGAATTCACTGGCCGTCGTTT
TACAACGTCGTGACTGGGAAAACCCTGGCGTTACCCAACTTAATCGCCTTGCAGCACATCCCCCTTTCGC
CAGCTGGCGTAATAGCGAAGAGGCCCGCACCGATCGCCCTTCCCAACAGTTGCGCAGCCTGAATGGCGAA
TGGCGCCTGATGCGGTATTTTCTCCTTACGCATCTGTGCGGTATTTCACACCGCATATGGTGCACTCTCA
GTACAATCTGCTCTGATGCCGCATAGTTAAGCCAGCCCCGACACCCGCCAACACCCGCTGACGCGCCCTG
ACGGGCTTGTCTGCTCCCGGCATCCGCTTACAGACAAGCTGTGACCGTCTCCGGGAGCTGCATGTGTCAG
AGGTTTTCACCGTCATCACCGAAACGCGCGA
Features (pLannotate 1.2.2; 23 found; start..end, strand, type, name):
     96..200     +  promoter       AmpR promoter: bla
    201..1061    +  CDS            AmpR: β-lactamase; bla; confers resistance to ampicillin, carbenicillin, and related antibiotics
   1232..1820    +  rep_origin     ori: high-copy-number ColE1/pMB1/pBR322/pUC origin of replication
   2003..2095    +  CDS            lacI (fragment): lac repressor; lacI; The lac repressor binds to the lac operator to inhibit transcription in E. coli. This inhibition can be relieved by adding lactose or isopropyl-β-D-thiogalactopyranoside (IPTG).
   2108..2129    +  protein_bind   CAP binding site: CAP binding activates transcription in the presence of cAMP. E. coli catabolite activator protein
   2144..2174    +  promoter       lac promoter: promoter for the E. coli lac operon
   2182..2198    +  protein_bind   lac operator: The lac repressor binds to the lac operator to inhibit transcription in E. coli. This inhibition can be relieved by adding lactose or isopropyl-β-D-thiogalactopyranoside (IPTG). lac repressor encoded by lacI
   2243..2311    +  CDS            DED81 (fragment): SYNC_SACPA - Protein inferred from homology: Swiss-Prot protein existence level 3. From Saccharomyces paradoxus (Yeast) (Saccharomyces douglasii).
   2503..3867    +  CDS            ARG4: ARLY_YEAST - Experimental evidence at protein level: Swiss-Prot protein existence level 1. From Saccharomyces cerevisiae (strain ATCC 204508 / S288c) (Baker's yeast).
   3930..3950    -  misc_feature   MCS (fragment): pBluescript multiple cloning site
   3948..4196    +  promoter       tight TRE promoter (fragment): Tet-responsive promoter PTight, consisting of seven tet operator sequences followed by the minimal CMV promoter
   4216..4381    +  promoter       AOX1 promoter (fragment): Pichia pastoris AOX1; inducible promoter, regulated by methanol
   4388..5104    +  CDS            EGFP: EGFP is a basic (constitutively fluorescent) green fluorescent protein published in 1996, derived from Aequorea victoria. It is reported to be a rapidly-maturing weak dimer with moderate acid sensitivity.
   5113..5178    +  CDS            AOX1 (fragment): ALOX1_KOMPC - Experimental evidence at protein level: Swiss-Prot protein existence level 1. Major isoform of alcohol oxidase, which catalyzes the oxidation of methanol to formaldehyde and hydrogen peroxide, the first step in the methanol utilization pathway of methylotrophic yeasts. From Komagataella phaffii (strain ATCC 76273 / CBS 7435 / CECT 11047 / NRRL Y-11430 / Wegner 21-1) (Yeast) (Pichia pastoris).
   5182..5428    +  terminator     AOX1 terminator: Pichia pastoris AOX1; transcription terminator for AOX1
   5449..5474    -  misc_feature   MCS (fragment): pUC18/19 multiple cloning site
   5473..5811    +  promoter       TEF1 promoter (fragment): S. cerevisiae TEF1; promoter for EF-1α
   5825..6847    +  CDS            hph: KHYB_ECOLX - Experimental evidence at protein level: Swiss-Prot protein existence level 1. The aminoglycoside phosphotransferases achieve inactivation of their antibiotic substrates by phosphorylation. Only phosphorylates hygromycin and closely related compounds such as demethyl analogs and destomycin. From Escherichia coli.
   6862..6975    +  terminator     CYC1 terminator (fragment): S. cerevisiae CYC1; transcription terminator for CYC1
   6978..7035    -  CDS            lacI (fragment): lac repressor; lacI; The lac repressor binds to the lac operator to inhibit transcription in E. coli. This inhibition can be relieved by adding lactose or isopropyl-β-D-thiogalactopyranoside (IPTG).
   7053..7210    +  CDS            lacZα (fragment): LacZα fragment of β-galactosidase; lacZ fragment
   7216..7315    -  misc_feature   bom (fragment): basis of mobility region from pBR322
   7417..1       -  CDS            rop (fragment) (across the origin): Rop protein, which maintains plasmids at low copy number; rop
