[The description below was written by a language model from this plasmid's Addgene catalogue record and pLannotate feature annotations shown in this document.]
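Description:
pMT1419 is a yeast expression and synthetic-biology plasmid built on the pUC19 backbone, carrying a doxycycline-regulatable EGFP reporter. In E. coli it is maintained at high copy through the ColE1/pUC-type origin and selected with ampicillin via the bla gene and its promoter. Remnants of the pUC lac region (CAP site, lac promoter and operator, lacZα and lacI fragments) flank the inserted yeast cassettes. No yeast replication origin or centromere is annotated, which is consistent with use as an integrating vector, although the record does not state the mode of maintenance. The annotated S. cerevisiae ARG4 coding sequence, with a short adjacent fragment matched to DED81, could serve as an auxotrophic marker or as integration homology, but its role is likewise not specified.

The payload is EGFP driven by the synthetic promoter KpTc7.1. In the feature table this appears as a Tet-responsive element matching part of the tight TRE promoter (tet operator repeats), followed by a fragment of the Komagataella phaffii (Pichia pastoris) AOX1 promoter, presumably acting as the core promoter region. Downstream of EGFP lie a short AOX1 coding remnant and the AOX1 terminator. These Pichia-derived parts and the "Kp" prefix suggest K. phaffii as the intended host, though the catalogue lists only yeast. A separate cassette, made up of a TEF1 promoter fragment, the hph hygromycin phosphotransferase gene and a CYC1 terminator fragment, provides hygromycin selection in yeast. No Tet-dependent transactivator or repressor is annotated, so the doxycycline-responsive regulator must be supplied by the host strain or by another construct. The plasmid serves as a fluorescent readout for characterising the strength and inducibility of this synthetic promoter.
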