Addgene plasmid #228315: pMT1419
Purpose: Doxycycline-regulatable EGFP expression
Depositing lab: Jun Ishii. Depositing organization: Kobe University. Publication: Designing strong inducible synthetic promoters in yeasts. Tominaga M, Shima Y, Nozaki K, Ito Y, Someda M, Shoya Y, Hashii N, Obata C, Matsumoto-Kitano M, Suematsu K, Matsukawa T, Hosoya K, Hashiba N, Kondo A, Ishii J. Nat Commun. 2024 Dec 19;15(1):10653. doi: 10.1038/s41467-024-54865-z. PubMed 39702268.
Backbone
  Vector backbone: pUC19
  Vector type: Yeast Expression, Synthetic Biology
  Selectable markers: Hygromycin
Growth in bacteria
  Bacterial resistance: Ampicillin, 100 μg/mL
  Growth temperature: 37°C
  Growth strain: DH5alpha
  Copy number: High Copy
Gene/Insert
  Gene/Insert name: EGFP
  Species: Synthetic; Aequorea victoria
  Promoter: Doxycycline-regulatable synthetic promoter (KpTc7.1)
  Cloning method: Ligation Independent Cloning
Terms and licenses: Academic/Nonprofit Terms; Industry Terms: Not Available to Industry
How to cite: pMT1419 was a gift from Jun Ishii (Addgene plasmid # 228315 ; http://n2t.net/addgene:228315 ; RRID:Addgene_228315)
